Addgene plasmid #74605: pHR-mCherry-p2A-LIC1 Y101A, Y103A
Purpose: expresses LIC1 in mammalian cells; HA-tagged; point mutants that abrogate binding to dynein
Depositing lab: Ron Vale. Depositing organization: University of California, San Francisco (UCSF). Publication: A Ras-like domain in the light intermediate chain bridges the dynein motor to a cargo-binding region. Schroeder CM, Ostrem JM, Hertz NT, Vale RD. Elife. 2014 Oct 1;3:e03351. doi: 10.7554/eLife.03351. PubMed 25272277.
Backbone
  Vector backbone: pHR-mCherry-p2A
  Backbone size w/o insert (bp): 9757
  Vector type: Mammalian Expression, Lentiviral
Growth in bacteria
  Bacterial resistance: Ampicillin, 100 μg/mL
  Growth temperature: 37°C
  Growth strain: NEB Stable
  Copy number: High Copy
Gene/Insert
  Gene/Insert name: full length human dynein light intermediate chain 1 Y101A, Y103A (alt name: LIC1)
  Species: H. sapiens (human)
  Insert size (bp): 1599
  Mutation: Y101A, Y103A
  Entrez Gene: DYNC1LI1 (a.k.a. DLC-A, DNCLI1, LIC1)
  Promoter: SFFV
  Tag / fusion protein: HA tag (C terminal on insert)
  Cloning method: Gibson Cloning
  Sequencing primers: 5′ mCherry-F; 3′ WPRE-R
Terms and licenses: Academic/Nonprofit Terms; Industry Terms: Not Available to Industry
How to cite: pHR-mCherry-p2A-LIC1 Y101A, Y103A was a gift from Ron Vale (Addgene plasmid # 74605 ; http://n2t.net/addgene:74605 ; RRID:Addgene_74605)
