[The description below was written by a language model from this plasmid's Addgene catalogue record and pLannotate feature annotations shown in this document.]
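Description:
pHR-mCherry-p2A-LIC1 Y101A, Y103A is an 11.4 kb HIV-1-based lentiviral transfer plasmid for expressing a mutant human dynein light intermediate chain 1 (DYNC1LI1, LIC1) in mammalian cells. It is maintained in E. coli through a high-copy ColE1/pUC-type origin and selected with ampicillin via the β-lactamase gene. The backbone also carries remnants of older vector lineages, including fragments of tetracycline resistance, rop and bom, and an SV40 promoter-driven gpt region with the SV40 small t intron and polyadenylation signal. These lie outside the packaged viral genome.

The viral portion runs from a truncated 5' LTR through the Ψ packaging signal with a partial gag sequence, the Rev response element and the cPPT/CTS. It ends in a U3-deleted, self-inactivating 3' LTR, so the integrated provirus depends on its internal promoter. That promoter is the spleen focus-forming virus (SFFV) LTR promoter, which drives a single open reading frame encoding mCherry, a P2A peptide and full-length LIC1. The P2A is named in the construct but not annotated in the feature table; it presumably occupies the short gap between the two coding regions. A WPRE downstream enhances transcript expression. Ribosomal skipping at P2A yields free mCherry as a red fluorescent marker of transduced or transfected cells, alongside separate LIC1. According to the record, LIC1 bears a C-terminal HA tag, which is likewise not annotated.

The Y101A and Y103A substitutions are described as abrogating LIC1 binding to dynein. This makes the construct useful as a binding-deficient comparison to wild-type LIC1 in studies of how the light intermediate chain links the dynein motor to cargo.
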