Features (pLannotate 1.2.2; 34 found; start..end, strand, type, name):
     38..106     +  CDS            nef (fragment): NEF_HV1Z2 - Experimental evidence at protein level: Swiss-Prot protein existence level 1. Extracellular Nef protein targets CD4(+) T-lymphocytes for apoptosis by interacting with CXCR4 surface receptors. From Human immunodeficiency virus type 1 group M subtype D (isolate Z2/CDC-Z34) (HIV-1).
    108..341     +  LTR            3' LTR (ΔU3): self-inactivating 3' long terminal repeat (LTR) from HIV-1
    366..384     -  promoter       SP6 promoter: promoter for bacteriophage SP6 RNA polymerase
    612..891     +  CDS            TcR (fragment): tetracycline efflux protein; tet; confers resistance to tetracycline
    892..941     -  misc_feature   bom (fragment): basis of mobility region from pBR322
   1043..1078    -  CDS            rop (fragment): Rop protein, which maintains plasmids at low copy number; rop
   1173..1277    +  promoter       AmpR promoter: bla
   1278..2138    +  CDS            AmpR: β-lactamase; bla; confers resistance to ampicillin, carbenicillin, and related antibiotics
   2309..2897    +  rep_origin     ori: high-copy-number ColE1/pMB1/pBR322/pUC origin of replication
   3080..3136    +  CDS            lacI (fragment): lac repressor; lacI; The lac repressor binds to the lac operator to inhibit transcription in E. coli. This inhibition can be relieved by adding lactose or isopropyl-β-D-thiogalactopyranoside (IPTG).
   3143..3472    +  promoter       SV40 promoter: SV40 enhancer and early promoter
   3672..3791    +  CDS            gpt (fragment): XGPT_ECOLI - Also known as gpp, gxu. Experimental evidence at protein level: Swiss-Prot protein existence level 1. Purine salvage pathway enzyme that catalyzes the transfer of the ribosyl-5-phosphate group from 5-phospho-alpha-D-ribose 1- diphosphate (PRPP) to the N9 position of the 6-oxopurines guanine and xanthine to form the corresponding ribonucleotides GMP (guanosine 5'- monophosphate) and XMP (xanthosine 5'-monophosphate), with the release of PPi. To a lesser extent, also acts on hypoxanthine (PubMed:9100006, PubMed:3886014). Does not ribophosphorylate adenine (PubMed:3886014). From Esch
   3791..4126    +  CDS            gpt (fragment): XGPT_ECOLI - Also known as gpp, gxu. Experimental evidence at protein level: Swiss-Prot protein existence level 1. Purine salvage pathway enzyme that catalyzes the transfer of the ribosyl-5-phosphate group from 5-phospho-alpha-D-ribose 1- diphosphate (PRPP) to the N9 position of the 6-oxopurines guanine and xanthine to form the corresponding ribonucleotides GMP (guanosine 5'- monophosphate) and XMP (xanthosine 5'-monophosphate), with the release of PPi. To a lesser extent, also acts on hypoxanthine (PubMed:9100006, PubMed:3886014). Does not ribophosphorylate adenine (PubMed:3886014). From Esch
   4221..4526    +  CDS            frsA (fragment): FRSA_ECOLI - Also known as yafA. Experimental evidence at protein level: Swiss-Prot protein existence level 1. Catalyzes the hydrolysis of esters (PubMed:15808744). Displays esterase activity toward pNP-butyrate (PubMed:15808744). May stimulate mixed-acid fermentation by acting as a fermentation/respiration switch that down-regulates respiration and up- regulates fermentation rates (PubMed:15169777). From Escherichia coli (strain K12).
   4530..4604    +  CDS            small t antigen (fragment): SV40 (simian virus 40) small t antigen
   4606..4671    +  intron         small t intron: SV40 (simian virus 40) small t antigen intron
   4801..4821    +  CDS            SV40 NLS: nuclear localization signal of SV40 (simian virus 40) large T antigen
   5140..5223    +  CDS            large T antigen (fragment): large T antigen from SV40 (simian virus 40)
   5246..5380    +  polyA_signal   SV40 poly(A) signal: SV40 polyadenylation signal
   5548..5877    +  CDS            nef (fragment): NEF_HV1BR - Experimental evidence at protein level: Swiss-Prot protein existence level 1. Extracellular Nef protein targets CD4(+) T-lymphocytes for apoptosis by interacting with CXCR4 surface receptors (PubMed:14990729). From Human immunodeficiency virus type 1 group M subtype B (isolate BRU/LAI) (HIV-1).
   5925..6182    +  LTR            5' LTR (truncated): truncated 5' long terminal repeat (LTR) from HIV-1
   6229..6354    +  misc_feature   HIV-1 Ψ: packaging signal of human immunodeficiency virus type 1
   6338..6676    +  CDS            HIV-1 gag (fragment): gag protein from human immunodeficiency virus 1; gag
   6846..7079    +  misc_feature   RRE: The Rev response element (RRE) of HIV-1 allows for Rev-dependent mRNA export from the nucleus to the cytoplasm.
   7456..7556    +  CDS            Rev (fragment): human immunodeficiency virus 1 (HIV-1) Rev protein; rev; enhances nuclear export of unspliced and incompletely spliced viral mRNAs
   7593..7710    +  misc_feature   cPPT/CTS: central polypurine tract and central termination sequence of HIV-1
   7747..7779    -  misc_feature   MCS (fragment): pBluescript multiple cloning site
   7863..8270    +  promoter       SFFV promoter: spleen focus-forming virus long terminal repeat (LTR) promoter
   8313..9020    +  CDS            mCherry: mCherry is a basic (constitutively fluorescent) red fluorescent protein published in 2004, derived from Discosoma sp.. It is reported to be a very rapidly-maturing monomer with low acid sensitivity.
   9102..10670   +  CDS            DYNC1LI1: DC1L1_HUMAN - Also known as DNCLI1. Experimental evidence at protein level: Swiss-Prot protein existence level 1. Acts as one of several non-catalytic accessory components of the cytoplasmic dynein 1 complex that are thought to be involved in linking dynein to cargos and to adapter proteins that regulate dynein function. Cytoplasmic dynein 1 acts as a motor for the intracellular retrograde motility of vesicles and organelles along microtubules. May play a role in binding dynein to membranous organelles or chromosomes. Probably involved in the microtubule-dependent transport of pericentrin. Is
  10717..10747   +  misc_feature   MCS (fragment): pUC18/19 multiple cloning site
  10748..10766   +  misc_feature   MCS (fragment): pBluescript multiple cloning site
  10766..11354   +  misc_feature   WPRE: woodchuck hepatitis virus posttranscriptional regulatory element
  11355..21      +  misc_feature   MCS (fragment) (across the origin): pBluescript multiple cloning site
>Addgene plasmid #74605 | pHR-mCherry-p2A-LIC1 Y101A, Y103A | depositor full sequence | sequence record 151886 | pHR-mCherry-p2A-LIC1 Y101A, Y103A sequence 11356 bps
CGATACCGTCGACCTCGAGGGAATTAATTCGAGCTCGGTACCTTTAAGACCAATGACTTACAAGGCAGCT
GTAGATCTTAGCCACTTTTTAAAAGAAAAGGGGGGACTGGAAGGGCTAATTCACTCCCAACGAAGACAAG
ATCTGCTTTTTGCTTGTACTGGGTCTCTCTGGTTAGACCAGATCTGAGCCTGGGAGCTCTCTGGCTAACT
AGGGAACCCACTGCTTAAGCCTCAATAAAGCTTGCCTTGAGTGCTTCAAGTAGTGTGTGCCCGTCTGTTG
TGTGACTCTGGTAACTAGAGATCCCTCAGACCCTTTTAGTCAGTGTGGAAAATCTCTAGCAGCATCTAGA
ATTAATTCCGTGTATTCTATAGTGTCACCTAAATCGTATGTGTATGATACATAAGGTTATGTATTAATTG
TAGCCGCGTTCTAACGACAATATGTACAAGCCTAATTGTGTAGCATCTGGCTTACTGAAGCAGACCCTAT
CATCTCTCTCGTAAACTGCCGTCAGAGTCGGTTTGGTTGGACGAACCTTCTGAGTTTCTGGTAACGCCGT
CCCGCACCCGGAAATGGTCAGCGAACCAATCAGCAGGGTCATCGCTAGCCAGATCCTCTACGCCGGACGC
ATCGTGGCCGGCATCACCGGCGCCACAGGTGCGGTTGCTGGCGCCTATATCGCCGACATCACCGATGGGG
AAGATCGGGCTCGCCACTTCGGGCTCATGAGCGCTTGTTTCGGCGTGGGTATGGTGGCAGGCCCCGTGGC
CGGGGGACTGTTGGGCGCCATCTCCTTGCATGCACCATTCCTTGCGGCGGCGGTGCTCAACGGCCTCAAC
CTACTACTGGGCTGCTTCCTAATGCAGGAGTCGCATAAGGGAGAGCGTCGAATGGTGCACTCTCAGTACA
ATCTAGCTCTGATGCCGCATAGTTAAGCCAGCCCCGACACCCGCCAACACCCGCTGACGCGCCCTGACGG
GCTTGTCTGCTCCCGGCATCCGCTTACAGACAAGCTGTGACCGTCTCCGGGAGCTGCATGTGTCAGAGGT
TTTCACCGTCATCACCGAAACGCGCGAGACGAAAGGGCCTCGTGATACGCCTATTTTTATAGGTTAATGT
CATGATAATAATGGTTTCTTAGACGTCAGGTGGCACTTTTCGGGGAAATGTGCGCGGAACCCCTATTTGT
TTATTTTTCTAAATACATTCAAATATGTATCCGCTCATGAGACAATAACCCTGATAAATGCTTCAATAAT
ATTGAAAAAGGAAGAGTATGAGTATTCAACATTTCCGTGTCGCCCTTATTCCCTTTTTTGCGGCATTTTG
CCTTCCTGTTTTTGCTCACCCAGAAACGCTGGTGAAAGTAAAAGATGCTGAAGATCAGTTGGGTGCACGA
GTGGGTTACATCGAACTGGATCTCAACAGCGGTAAGATCCTTGAGAGTTTTCGCCCCGAAGAACGTTTTC
CAATGATGAGCACTTTTAAAGTTCTGCTATGTGGCGCGGTATTATCCCGTATTGACGCCGGGCAAGAGCA
ACTCGGTCGCCGCATACACTATTCTCAGAATGACTTGGTTGAGTACTCACCAGTCACAGAAAAGCATCTT
ACGGATGGCATGACAGTAAGAGAATTATGCAGTGCTGCCATAACCATGAGTGATAACACTGCGGCCAACT
TACTTCTGACAACGATCGGAGGACCGAAGGAGCTAACCGCTTTTTTGCACAACATGGGGGATCATGTAAC
TCGCCTTGATCGTTGGGAACCGGAGCTGAATGAAGCCATACCAAACGACGAGCGTGACACCACGATGCCT
GTAGCAATGGCAACAACGTTGCGCAAACTATTAACTGGCGAACTACTTACTCTAGCTTCCCGGCAACAAT
TAATAGACTGGATGGAGGCGGATAAAGTTGCAGGACCACTTCTGCGCTCGGCCCTTCCGGCTGGCTGGTT
TATTGCTGATAAATCTGGAGCCGGTGAGCGTGGGTCTCGCGGTATCATTGCAGCACTGGGGCCAGATGGT
AAGCCCTCCCGTATCGTAGTTATCTACACGACGGGGAGTCAGGCAACTATGGATGAACGAAATAGACAGA
TCGCTGAGATAGGTGCCTCACTGATTAAGCATTGGTAACTGTCAGACCAAGTTTACTCATATATACTTTA
GATTGATTTAAAACTTCATTTTTAATTTAAAAGGATCTAGGTGAAGATCCTTTTTGATAATCTCATGACC
AAAATCCCTTAACGTGAGTTTTCGTTCCACTGAGCGTCAGACCCCGTAGAAAAGATCAAAGGATCTTCTT
GAGATCCTTTTTTTCTGCGCGTAATCTGCTGCTTGCAAACAAAAAAACCACCGCTACCAGCGGTGGTTTG
TTTGCCGGATCAAGAGCTACCAACTCTTTTTCCGAAGGTAACTGGCTTCAGCAGAGCGCAGATACCAAAT
ACTGTCCTTCTAGTGTAGCCGTAGTTAGGCCACCACTTCAAGAACTCTGTAGCACCGCCTACATACCTCG
CTCTGCTAATCCTGTTACCAGTGGCTGCTGCCAGTGGCGATAAGTCGTGTCTTACCGGGTTGGACTCAAG
ACGATAGTTACCGGATAAGGCGCAGCGGTCGGGCTGAACGGGGGGTTCGTGCACACAGCCCAGCTTGGAG
CGAACGACCTACACCGAACTGAGATACCTACAGCGTGAGCTATGAGAAAGCGCCACGCTTCCCGAAGGGA
GAAAGGCGGACAGGTATCCGGTAAGCGGCAGGGTCGGAACAGGAGAGCGCACGAGGGAGCTTCCAGGGGG
AAACGCCTGGTATCTTTATAGTCCTGTCGGGTTTCGCCACCTCTGACTTGAGCGTCGATTTTTGTGATGC
TCGTCAGGGGGGCGGAGCCTATGGAAAAACGCCAGCAACGCGGCCTTTTTACGGTTCCTGGCCTTTTGCT
GGCCTTTTGCTCACATGTTCTTTCCTGCGTTATCCCCTGATTCTGTGGATAACCGTATTACCGCCTTTGA
GTGAGCTGATACCGCTCGCCGCAGCCGAACGACCGAGCGCAGCGAGTCAGTGAGCGAGGAAGCGGAAGAG
CGCCCAATACGCAAACCGCCTCTCCCCGCGCGTTGGCCGATTCATTAATGCAGCTGTGGAATGTGTGTCA
GTTAGGGTGTGGAAAGTCCCCAGGCTCCCCAGCAGGCAGAAGTATGCAAAGCATGCATCTCAATTAGTCA
GCAACCAGGTGTGGAAAGTCCCCAGGCTCCCCAGCAGGCAGAAGTATGCAAAGCATGCATCTCAATTAGT
CAGCAACCATAGTCCCGCCCCTAACTCCGCCCATCCCGCCCCTAACTCCGCCCAGTTCCGCCCATTCTCC
GCCCCATGGCTGACTAATTTTTTTTATTTATGCAGAGGCCGAGGCCGCCTCGGCCTCTGAGCTATTCCAG
AAGTAGTGAGGAGGCTTTTTTGGAGGCCTAGGCTTTTGCAAAAAGCTTGGACACAAGACAGGCTTGCGAG
ATATGTTTGAGAATACCACTTTATCCCGCGTCAGGGAGAGGCAGTGCGTAAAAAGACGCGGACTCATGTG
AAATACTGGTTTTTAGTGCGCCAGATCTCTATAATCTCGCGCAACCTATTTTCCCCTCGAACACTTTTTA
AGCCGTAGATAAACAGGCTGGGACACTTCACATGAGCGAAAAATACATCGTCACCTGGGACATGTTGCAG
ATCCATGCACGTAAACTCGCAAGCCGACTGATGCCTTCTGAACAATGGAAAGGCATTATTGCCGTAAGCC
GTGGCGGTCTGTACCGGGTGCGTTACTGGCGCGTGAACTGGGTATTCGTCATGTCGATACCGTTTGTATT
TCCAGCTACGATCACGACAACCAGCGCGAGCTTAAAGTGCTGAAACGCGCAGAAGGCGATGGCGAAGGCT
TCATCGTTATTGATGACCTGGTGGATACCGGTGGTACTGCGGTTGCGATTCGTGAAATGTATCCAAAAGC
GCACTTTGTCACCATCTTCGCAAAACCGGCTGGTCGTCCGCTGGTTGATGACTATGTTGTTGATATCCCG
CAAGATACCTGGATTGAACAGCCGTGGGATATGGGCGTCGTATTCGTCCCGCCAATCTCCGGTCGCTAAT
CTTTTCAACGCCTGGCACTGCCGGGCGTTGTTCTTTTTAACTTCAGGCGGGTTACAATAGTTTCCAGTAA
GTATTCTGGAGGCTGCATCCATGACACAGGCAAACCTGAGCGAAACCCTGTTCAAACCCCGCTTTAAACA
TCCTGAAACCTCGACGCTAGTCCGCCGCTTTAATCACGGCGCACAACCGCCTGTGCAGTCGGCCCTTGAT
GGTAAAACCATCCCTCACTGGTATCGCATGATTAACCGTCTGATGTGGATCTGGCGCGGCATTGACCCAC
GCGAAATCCTCGACGTCCAGGCACGTATTGTGATGAGCGATGCCGAACGTACCGACGATGATTTATACGA
TACGGTGATTGGCTACCGTGGCGGCAACTGGATTTATGAGTGGGCCCCGGATCTTTGTGAAGGAACCTTA
CTTCTGTGGTGTGACATAATTGGACAAACTACCTACAGAGATTTAAAGCTCTAAGGTAAATATAAAATTT
TTAAGTGTATAATGTGTTAAACTACTGATTCTAATTGTTTGTGTATTTTAGATTCCAACCTATGGAACTG
ATGAATGGGAGCAGTGGTGGAATGCCTTTAATGAGGAAAACCTGTTTTGCTCAGAAGAAATGCCATCTAG
TGATGATGAGGCTACTGCTGACTCTCAACATTCTACTCCTCCAAAAAAGAAGAGAAAGGTAGAAGACCCC
AAGGACTTTCCTTCAGAATTGCTAAGTTTTTTGAGTCATGCTGTGTTTAGTAATAGAACTCTTGCTTGCT
TTGCTATTTACACCACAAAGGAAAAAGCTGCACTGCTATACAAGAAAATTATGGAAAAATATTCTGTAAC
CTTTATAAGTAGGCATAACAGTTATAATCATAACATACTGTTTTTTCTTACTCCACACAGGCATAGAGTG
TCTGCTATTAATAACTATGCTCAAAAATTGTGTACCTTTAGCTTTTTAATTTGTAAAGGGGTTAATAAGG
AATATTTGATGTATAGTGCCTTGACTAGAGATCATAATCAGCCATACCACATTTGTAGAGGTTTTACTTG
CTTTAAAAAACCTCCCACACCTCCCCCTGAACCTGAAACATAAAATGAATGCAATTGTTGTTGTTAACTT
GTTTATTGCAGCTTATAATGGTTACAAATAAAGCAATAGCATCACAAATTTCACAAATAAAGCATTTTTT
TCACTGCATTCTAGTTGTGGTTTGTCCAAACTCATCAATGTATCTTATCATGTCTGGATCAACTGGATAA
CTCAAGCTAACCAAAATCATCCCAAACTTCCCACCCCATACCCTATTACCACTGCCAATTACCTAGTGGT
TTCATTTACTCTAAACCTGTGATTCCTCTGAATTATTTTCATTTTAAAGAAATTGTATTTGTTAAATATG
TACTACAAACTTAGTAGTTGGAAGGGCTAATTCACTCCCAAAGAAGACAAGATATCCTTGATCTGTGGAT
CTACCACACACAAGGCTACTTCCCTGATTAGCAGAACTACACACCAGGGCCAGGGGTCAGATATCCACTG
ACCTTTGGATGGTGCTACAAGCTAGTACCAGTTGAGCCAGATAAGGTAGAAGAGGCCAATAAAGGAGAGA
ACACCAGCTTGTTACACCCTGTGAGCCTGCATGGGATGGATGACCCGGAGAGAGAAGTGTTAGAGTGGAG
GTTTGACAGCCGCCTAGCATTTCATCACGTGGCCCGAGAGCTGCATCCGGAGTACTTCAAGAACTGCTGA
TATCGAGCTTGCTACAAGGGACTTTCCGCTGGGGACTTTCCAGGGAGGCGTGGCCTGGGCGGGACTGGGG
AGTGGCGAGCCCTCAGATCCTGCATATAAGCAGCTGCTTTTTGCCTGTACTGGGTCTCTCTGGTTAGACC
AGATCTGAGCCTGGGAGCTCTCTGGCTAACTAGGGAACCCACTGCTTAAGCCTCAATAAAGCTTGCCTTG
AGTGCTTCAAGTAGTGTGTGCCCGTCTGTTGTGTGACTCTGGTAACTAGAGATCCCTCAGACCCTTTTAG
TCAGTGTGGAAAATCTCTAGCAGTGGCGCCCGAACAGGGACTTGAAAGCGAAAGGGAAACCAGAGGAGCT
CTCTCGACGCAGGACTCGGCTTGCTGAAGCGCGCACGGCAAGAGGCGAGGGGCGGCGACTGGTGAGTACG
CCAAAAATTTTGACTAGCGGAGGCTAGAAGGAGAGAGATGGGTGCGAGAGCGTCAGTATTAAGCGGGGGA
GAATTAGATCGCGATGGGAAAAAATTCGGTTAAGGCCAGGGGGAAAGAAAAAATATAAATTAAAACATAT
AGTATGGGCAAGCAGGGAGCTAGAACGATTCGCAGTTAATCCTGGCCTGTTAGAAACATCAGAAGGCTGT
AGACAAATACTGGGACAGCTACAACCATCCCTTCAGACAGGATCAGAAGAACTTAGATCATTATATAATA
CAGTAGCAACCCTCTATTGTGTGCATCAAAGGATAGAGATAAAAGACACCAAGGAAGCTTTAGACAAGAT
AGAGGAAGAGCAAAACAAAAGTAAGACCACCGCACAGCAAGCGGCCGGTGATCTTCAGACCTGGACGATA
TATATGAGGGACAATTGGAGAAGTGAATTATATAAATATAAAGTAGTAAAAATTGAACCATTAGGAGTAG
CACCCACCAAGGCAAAGAGAAGAGTGGTGCAGAGAGAAAAAAGAGCAGTGGGAATAGGAGCTTTGTTCCT
TGGGTTCTTGGGAGCAGCAGGAAGCACTATGGGCGCAGCGTCAATGACGCTGACGGTACAGGCCAGACAA
TTATTGTCTGGTATAGTGCAGCAGCAGAACAATTTGCTGAGGGCTATTGAGGCGCAACAGCATCTGTTGC
AACTCACAGTCTGGGGCATCAAGCAGCTCCAGGCAAGAATCCTGGCTGTGGAAAGATACCTAAAGGATCA
ACAGCTCCTGGGGATTTGGGGTTGCTCTGGAAAACTCATTTGCACCACTGCTGTGCCTTGGAATGCTAGT
TGGAGTAATAAATCTCTGGAACAGATTTGGAATCACACGACCTGGATGGAGTGGGACAGAGAAATTAACA
ATTACACAAGCTTAATACACTCCTTAATTGAAGAATCGCAAAACCAGCAAGAAAAGAATGAACAAGAATT
ATTGGAATTAGATAAATGGGCAAGTTTGTGGAATTGGTTTAACATAACAAATTGGCTGTGGTATATAAAA
TTATTCATAATGATAGTAGGAGGCTTGGTAGGTTTAAGAATAGTTTTTGCTGTACTTTCTATAGTGAATA
GAGTTAGGCAGGGATATTCACCATTATCGTTTCAGACCCACCTCCCAACCCCGAGGGGACCCGACAGGCC
CGAAGGAATAGAAGAAGAAGGTGGAGAGAGAGACAGAGACAGATCCATTCGATTAGTGAACGGATCTCGA
CGGTATCGCCAAATGGCAGTATTCATCCACAATTTTAAAAGAAAAGGGGGGATTGGGGGGTACAGTGCAG
GGGAAAGAATAGTAGACATAATAGCAACAGACATACAAACTAAAGAATTACAAAAACAAATTACAAAAAT
TCAAAATTTTCGGGTTTATTACAGGGACAGCAGAGATCCAGTTTGGATCGATAAGCTTGATATCGAATTC
CTGCAGCCCCGATAAAATAAAAGATTTTATTTAGTCTCCAGAAAAAGGGGGGAATGAAAGACCCCACCTG
TAGGTTTGGCAAGCTAGCTGCAGTAACGCCATTTTGCAAGGCATGGAAAAATACCAAACCAAGAATAGAG
AAGTTCAGATCAAGGGCGGGTACATGAAAATAGCTAACGTTGGGCCAAACAGGATATCTGCGGTGAGCAG
TTTCGGCCCCGGCCCGGGGCCAAGAACAGATGGTCACCGCAGTTTCGGCCCCGGCCCGAGGCCAAGAACA
GATGGTCCCCAGATATGGCCCAACCCTCAGCAGTTTCTTAAGACCCATCAGATGTTTCCAGGCTCCCCCA
AGGACCTGAAATGACCCTGCGCCTTATTTGAATTAACCAATCAGCCTGCTTCTCGCTTCTGTTCGCGCGC
TTCTGCTTCCCGAGCTCTATAAAAGAGCTCACAACCCCTCACTCGGCGCGCCAGTCCTCCGACAGACTGA
GTCGCCCGGGCCAATCAATTGGGACTCACGTACGACGCTCACGCGTGCCACCATGGTGAGCAAGGGCGAG
GAGGATAACATGGCCATCATCAAGGAGTTCATGCGCTTCAAGGTGCACATGGAGGGCTCCGTGAACGGCC
ACGAGTTCGAGATCGAGGGCGAGGGCGAGGGCCGCCCCTACGAGGGCACCCAGACCGCCAAGCTGAAGGT
GACCAAGGGTGGCCCCCTGCCCTTCGCCTGGGACATCCTGTCCCCTCAGTTCATGTACGGCTCCAAGGCC
TACGTGAAGCACCCCGCCGACATCCCCGACTACTTGAAGCTGTCCTTCCCCGAGGGCTTCAAGTGGGAGC
GCGTGATGAACTTCGAGGACGGCGGCGTGGTGACCGTGACCCAGGACTCCTCCCTGCAGGACGGCGAGTT
CATCTACAAGGTGAAGCTGCGCGGCACCAACTTCCCCTCCGACGGCCCCGTAATGCAGAAGAAGACCATG
GGCTGGGAGGCCTCCTCCGAGCGGATGTACCCCGAGGACGGCGCCCTGAAGGGCGAGATCAAGCAGAGGC
TGAAGCTGAAGGACGGCGGCCACTACGACGCTGAGGTCAAGACCACCTACAAGGCCAAGAAGCCCGTGCA
GCTGCCCGGCGCCTACAACGTCAACATCAAGTTGGACATCACCTCCCACAACGAGGACTACACCATCGTG
GAACAGTACGAACGCGCCGAGGGCCGCCACTCCACCGGCGGCATGGACGAGCTGTACAAGGGATCCGGAA
GCGGAGCTACTAACTTCAGCCTGCTGAAGCAGGCTGGAGACGTGGAGGAGAACCCTGGACCTCGGTCCGA
AATGGCGGCCGTGGGGCGAGTCGGCTCCTTCGGTTCTTCTCCGCCGGGATTATCCTCGACTTACACTGGC
GGCCCCTTGGGCAACGAGATAGCGTCGGGCAACGGTGGCGCCGCGGCAGGCGACGACGAGGACGGGCAGA
ACCTTTGGTCCTGCATCCTCAGCGAGGTCTCCACCCGCTCGCGCTCCAAGCTCCCTGCGGGGAAGAACGT
GCTACTGCTGGGTGAAGATGGAGCTGGAAAAACAAGCTTAATAAGAAAAATTCAGGGAATAGAGGAGTAT
AAGAAAGGAAGAGGATTGGAAGCTTTGGCCTTAAATGTGCATGATGAAGACAGGGATGATCAAACAAGAT
GTAATGTTTGGATCTTAGATGGAGACCTATATCACAAAGGCCTCCTTAAATTTTCACTGGATGCCGTATC
TCTGAAGGATACTCTAGTTATGCTGGTTGTTGACATGTCAAAGCCTTGGACTGCTTTGGATTCTTTACAG
AAATGGGCAAGTGTTGTTAGAGAACATGTTGACAAACTGAAAATCCCTCCTGAAGAAATGAAACAAATGG
AACAAAAGTTGATTAGAGACTTCCAAGAATATGTAGAGCCAGGAGAAGACTTCCCGGCTTCTCCCCAGAG
AAGAAATACTGCGTCACAAGAAGACAAAGATGACAGTGTAGTTTTACCTCTGGGTGCGGATACACTTACA
CATAACTTGGGCATTCCAGTACTAGTAGTTTGCACAAAGTGTGATGCCATTAGTGTATTGGAGAAAGAAC
ATGACTACAGAGATGAACATTTTGATTTTATTCAGTCACATATCCGGAAGTTTTGTTTACAGTATGGTGC
AGCACTTATTTACACTTCAGTAAAAGAAAACAAAAATATAGACTTAGTATATAAATACATCGTTCAGAAA
CTATATGGATTTCCCTATAAGATTCCTGCTGTTGTTGTGGAAAAGGATGCAGTATTTATTCCAGCAGGGT
GGGATAATGATAAGAAAATAGGAATATTACATGAAAATTTTCAAACATTAAAAGCAGAAGATAATTTTGA
AGACATCATAACTAAACCACCTGTTCGAAAGTTTGTACATGAGAAGGAAATTATGGCAGAAGATGATCAG
GTGTTTCTTATGAAGCTACAGTCCCTTTTAGCAAAGCAACCACCAACTGCAGCTGGAAGGCCTGTGGATG
CCTCACCAAGAGTCCCAGGAGGCTCCCCACGAACACCAAATAGATCTGTATCATCTAATGTTGCCAGCGT
GTCACCCATTCCTGCTGGGTCAAAAAAAATTGATCCAAACATGAAAGCTGGAGCTACAAGTGAAGGCGTT
CTGGCAAATTTCTTCAACAGTTTGTTGAGTAAAAAGACTGGCTCTCCAGGAGGCCCTGGTGTGAGTGGTG
GTAGCCCTGCAGGTGGGGCTGGAGGTGGAAGCAGTGGTTTACCACCATCCACCAAAAAGTCAGGCCAGAA
GCCTGTCTTAGATGTTCATGCAGAACTAGACAGAATTACACGAAAACCAGTTACAGTTTCTCCCACAACA
CCTACATCTCCTACGGAAGGAGAAGCTTCTTACCCATACGACGTCCCAGACTACGCTTGACATATGGCGG
CCGCGACTCTAGAGTCGACCTGCAGGCATGCAAGCTTGATATCAAGCTTATCGATAATCAACCTCTGGAT
TACAAAATTTGTGAAAGATTGACTGGTATTCTTAACTATGTTGCTCCTTTTACGCTATGTGGATACGCTG
CTTTAATGCCTTTGTATCATGCTATTGCTTCCCGTATGGCTTTCATTTTCTCCTCCTTGTATAAATCCTG
GTTGCTGTCTCTTTATGAGGAGTTGTGGCCCGTTGTCAGGCAACGTGGCGTGGTGTGCACTGTGTTTGCT
GACGCAACCCCCACTGGTTGGGGCATTGCCACCACCTGTCAGCTCCTTTCCGGGACTTTCGCTTTCCCCC
TCCCTATTGCCACGGCGGAACTCATCGCCGCCTGCCTTGCCCGCTGCTGGACAGGGGCTCGGCTGTTGGG
CACTGACAATTCCGTGGTGTTGTCGGGGAAATCATCGTCCTTTCCTTGGCTGCTCGCCTGTGTTGCCACC
TGGATTCTGCGCGGGACGTCCTTCTGCTACGTCCCTTCGGCCCTCAATCCAGCGGACCTTCCTTCCCGCG
GCCTGCTGCCGGCTCTGCGGCCTCTTCCGCGTCTTCGCCTTCGCCCTCAGACGAGTCGGATCTCCCTTTG
GGCCGCCTCCCCGCAT
