>Addgene plasmid #74605 | pHR-mCherry-p2A-LIC1 Y101A, Y103A | addgene partial sequence | sequence record 145937 | mCherry-F 5'-ccccgtaatgcagaagaaga-3'
GCCTCCTCCGAGCGGATGTACCCCGAGGACGGCGCCCTGAAGGGCGAGATCAAGCAGAGGCTGAAGCTGA
AGGACGGCGGCCACTACGACGCTGAGGTCAAGACCACCTACAAGGCCAAGAAGCCCGTGCAGCTGCCCGG
CGCCTACAACGTCAACATCAAGTTGGACATCACCTCCCACAACGAGGACTACACCATCGTGGAACAGTAC
GAACGCGCCGAGGGCCGCCACTCCACCGGCGGCATGGACGAGCTGTACAAGGGATCCGGAAGCGGAGCTA
CTAACTTCAGCCTGCTGAAGCAGGCTGGAGACGTGGAGGAGAACCCTGGACCTCGGTCCGAAATGGCGGC
CGTGGGGCGAGTCGGCTCCTTCGGTTCTTCTCCGCCGGGATTATCCTCGACTTACACTGGCGGCCCCTTG
GGCAACGAGATAGCGTCGGGCAACGGTGGCGCCGCGGCAGGCGACGACGAGGACGGGCAGAACCTTTGGT
CCTGCATCCTCAGCGAGGTCTCCACCCGCTCGCGCTCCAAGCTCCCTGCGGGGAAGAACGTGCTACTGCT
GGGTGAAGATGGAGCTGGAAAAACAAGCTTAATAAGAAAAATTCAGGGAATAGAGGAGTATAAGAAAGGA
AGAGGATTGGAAGCTTTGGCCTTAAATGTGCATGATGAAGACAGGGATGATCAAACAAGATGTAATGTTT
GGATCTTAGATGGAGACCTATATCACAAAGGCCTCCTTAAATTTTCACTGGATGCCGTATCTCTGAAGGA
TACTCTAGTTATGCTGGTTGTTGACATGTCAAAGCCTTGGACTGCTTTGGATTCTTTACAGAAATGGGCA
AGTGTTGTTAGAGAACATGTTGACAAACTGAAAATCCCTCCTGAAGAAATGAAACAAATGGAACAAAAGT
TGATTAGAGACTTCCA
