>Addgene plasmid #74605 | pHR-mCherry-p2A-LIC1 Y101A, Y103A | addgene partial sequence | sequence record 145938 | WPRE-R 5'-CATAGCGTAAAAGGAGCAACA-3'
GTCAATCTTTCACAAATTTTGTAATCCAGAGGTTGATTATCGATAAGCTTGATATCAAGCTTGCATGCCT
GCAGGTCGACTCTAGAGTCGCGGCCGCCATATGTCAAGCGTAGTCTGGGACGTCGTATGGGTAAGAAGCT
TCTCCTTCCGTAGGAGATGTAGGTGTTGTGGGAGAAACTGTAACTGGTTTTCGTGTAATTCTGTCTAGTT
CTGCATGAACATCTAAGACAGGCTTCTGGCCTGACTTTTTGGTGGATGGTGGTAAACCACTGCTTCCACC
TCCAGCCCCACCTGCAGGGCTACCACCACTCACACCAGGGCCTCCTGGAGAGCCAGTCTTTTTACTCAAC
AAACTGTTGAAGAAATTTGCCAGAACGCCTTCACTTGTAGCTCCAGCTTTCATGTTTGGATCAATTTTTT
TTGACCCAGCAGGAATGGGTGACACGCTGGCAACATTAGATGATACAGATCTATTTGGTGTTCGTGGGGA
GCCTCCTGGGACTCTTGGTGAGGCATCCACAGGCCTTCCAGCTGCAGTTGGTGGTTGCTTTGCTAAAAGG
GACTGTAGCTTCATAAGAAACACCTGATCATCTTCTGCCATAATTTCCTTCTCATGTACAAACTTTCGAA
CAGGTGGTTTAGTTATGATGTCTTCAAAATTATCTTCTGCTTTTAATGTTTGAAAATTTTCATGTAATAT
TCCTATTTTCTTATCATTATCCCACCCTGCTGGAATAAATACTGCATCCTTTTCCACAACAACAGCAGGA
ATCTTATAGGGAAATCCATATAGTTTCTGAACGATGTATTTATATACTAAGTCTATATTTTTGTTTTCTT
TTACTGAAGTGTAAATAAGTGCTGCACCATACTGTAAACAAAACTTCCGGA
